>Addgene plasmid #138830 | pPD170 ZF43(ARRR)i | addgene full sequence | sequence record 321584 | Addgene NGS Result
GACGGATCGGGAGATCTCCCGATCCCCTATGGTGCACTCTCAGTACAATCTGCTCTGATGCCGCATAGTT
AAGCCAGTATCTGCTCCCTGCTTGTGTGTTGGAGGTCGCTGAGTAGTGCGCGAGCAAAATTTAAGCTACA
ACAAGGCAAGGCTTGACCGACAATTGCATGAAGAATCTGCTTAGGGTTAGGCGTTTTGCGCTGCTTCGCG
ATGTACGGGCCAGATATACGCGTTGACATTGATTATTGACTAGTTATTAATAGTAATCAATTACGGGGTC
ATTAGTTCATAGCCCATATATGGAGTTCCGCGTTACATAACTTACGGTAAATGGCCCGCCTGGCTGACCG
CCCAACGACCCCCGCCCATTGACGTCAATAATGACGTATGTTCCCATAGTAACGCCAATAGGGACTTTCC
ATTGACGTCAATGGGTGGAGTATTTACGGTAAACTGCCCACTTGGCAGTACATCAAGTGTATCATATGCC
AAGTACGCCCCCTATTGACGTCAATGACGGTAAATGGCCCGCCTGGCATTATGCCCAGTACATGACCTTA
TGGGACTTTCCTACTTGGCAGTACATCTACGTATTAGTCATCGCTATTACCATGGTGATGCGGTTTTGGC
AGTACATCAATGGGCGTGGATAGCGGTTTGACTCACGGGGATTTCCAAGTCTCCACCCCATTGACGTCAA
TGGGAGTTTGTTTTGGCACCAAAATCAACGGGACTTTCCAAAATGTCGTAACAACTCCGCCCCATTGACG
CAAATGGGCGGTAGGCGTGTACGGTGGGAGGTCTATATAAGCAGAGCTCTCTGGCTAACTAGAGAACCCA
CTGCTTACTGGCTTATCGAAATTAATACGACTCACTATAGGGAGTCCCAAGCTGGCTAGCGCCACCATGG
ATTATAAGGATCACGATGGCGACTACAAGGACCACGATATTGACTACAAAGACGATGACGATAAAATGGC
TCCTAAGAAAAAGCGCAAAGTCGGTATCCATGGCGTTCCCGGATCCTCTGGCTCTTCAGGTACCGGTGGA
GCTAGACCCGGGGAGGCCCCCTTCCAGTGTCGCATTTGCATGCGGAACTTTTCGCGCCAGGACAGGCTTG
ACAGGCATACCCGTACTCATACCGGTGAAAAACCGTTTCAGTGTCGGATCTGTATGCGAAATTTCTCCCA
GAAGGAGCACTTGGCGGGGCATCTACGTACGCACACCGGCGAGAAGCCATTCCAATGCCGAATATGCATG
CGCAACTTCAGTCGCCGCGACAACCTGAACCGGCACCTAAAAACCCACCTGAGAGGATCTTAAGCGGCCG
CTCGAGTCTAGAGGGCCCGTTTAAACCCGCTGATCAGCCTCGACTGTGCCTTCTAGTTGCCAGCCATCTG
TTGTTTGCCCCTCCCCCGTGCCTTCCTTGACCCTGGAAGGTGCCACTCCCACTGTCCTTTCCTAATAAAA
TGAGGAAATTGCATCGCATTGTCTGAGTAGGTGTCATTCTATTCTGGGGGGTGGGGTGGGGCAGGACAGC
AAGGGGGAGGATTGGGAAGTCAATAGCAGGCATGCTGGGGATGCGGTGGGCTCTATGGCTTCTGAGGCGG
AAAGAACCAGCTGGGGCTCTAGGGGGTATCCCC
[124 nt withheld, positions 1644-1767]
C
[91 nt withheld, positions 1769-1859]
A
[49 nt withheld, positions 1861-1909]
CCTTTGACGTTGGAGTCCACGTTCTTT
[37 nt withheld, positions 1937-1973]
ACCCTATCTCGGTCTATTCTTTTGATTTATAAGGGATTTTGCCGATTTCGGCCTATTGGTTAAAAAATGA
GCTGATTTAACAAAAATTTAACGCGAATTAATTCTGTGGAATGTGTGTCAGTTAGGCTCAATTAGTCAGC
AACCATAGTCCCGCCCCTAACTCCGCCCATCCCGCCCCTAACTCCGCCCAGTTCCGCCCATTCTCCGCCC
CATGGCTGACTAATTTTTTTTATTTATGCAGAGGCCGAGGCCGCCTCTGCCTCTGAGCTATTCCAGAAGT
AGTGAGGAGGCTTTTTTGGAGGCCTAGGCTTTTGCAAAAAGCTCCCGGGAGCTTGTATATCCATTTTCGG
AGGTTGGGCTTCGGAATCGTTTTCCGGGACGCCGGCTGGATGATCCTCCAGCGCGGGGATCTCATGCTGG
AGTTCTTCGCCCACCCCAACTTGTTTATTGCAGCTTATAATGGTTACAAATAAAGCAATAGCATCACAAA
TTTCACAAATAAAGCATTTTTTTCACTGCATTCTAGTTGTGGTTTGTCCAAACTCATCAATGTATCTTAT
CATGTCTGTATACCGTCGACCTCTAGCTAGAGCTTGGCGTAATCATGGTCATAGCTGTTTCCTGTGTGAA
ATTGTTATCCGCTCACAATTCCACACAACATACGAGCCGGAAGCATAAAGTGTAAAGCCTGGGGTGCCTA
ATGAGTGAGCTAACTCACATTAATTGCGTTGCGCTCACTGCCCGCTTTCCAGTCGGGAAACCTGTCGTGC
CAGCTGCATTAATGAATCGGCCAACGCGCGGGGAGAGGCGGTTTGCGTATTGGGCGCTCTTCCGCTTCCT
CGCTCACTGACTCGCTGCGCTCGGTCGTTCGGCTGCGGCGAGCGGTATCAGCTCACTCAAAGGCGGTAAT
ACGGTTATCCACAGAATCAGGGGATAACGCAGGAAAGAACATGTGAGCAAAAGGCCAGCAAAAGGCCAGG
AACCGTAAAAAGGCCGCGTTGCTGGCGTTTTTCCATAGGCTCCGCCCCCCTGACGAGCATCACAAAAATC
GACGCTCAAGTCAGAGGTGGCGAAACCCGACAGGACTATAAAGATACCAGGCGTTTCCCCCTGGAAGCTC
CCTCGTGCGCTCTCCTGTTCCGACCCTGCCGCTTACCGGATACCTGTCCGCCTTTCTCCCTTCGGGAAGC
GTGGCGCTTTCTCATAGCTCACGCTGTAGGTATCTCAGTTCGGTGTAGGTCGTTCGCTCCAAGCTGGGCT
GTGTGCACGAACCCCCCGTTCAGCCCGACCGCTGCGCCTTATCCGGTAACTATCGTCTTGAGTCCAACCC
GGTAAGACACGACTTATCGCCACTGGCAGCAGCCACTGGTAACAGGATTAGCAGAGCGAGGTATGTAGGC
GGTGCTACAGAGTTCTTGAAGTGGTGGCCTAACTACGGCTACACTAGAAGAACAGTATTTGGTATCTGCG
CTCTGCTGAAGCCAGTTACCTTCGGAAAAAGAGTTGGTAGCTCTTGATCCGGCAAACAAACCACCGCTGG
TAGCGGTGGTTTTTTTGTTTGCAAGCAGCAGATTACGCGCAGAAAAAAAGGATCTCAAGAAGATCCTTTG
ATCTTTTCTACGGGGTCTGACGCTCAGTGGAACGAAAACTCACGTTAAGGGATTTTGGTCATGAGATTAT
CAAAAAGGATCTTCACCTAGATCCTTTTAAATTAAAAATGAAGTTTTAAATCAATCTAAAGTATATATGA
GTAAACTTGGTCTGACAGTTACCAATGCTTAATCAGTGAGGCACCTATCTCAGCGATCTGTCTATTTCGT
TCATCCATAGTTGCCTGACTCCCCGTCGTGTAGATAACTACGATACGGGAGGGCTTACCATCTGGCCCCA
GTGCTGCAATGATACCGCGAGATCCACGCTCACCGGCTCCAGATTTATCAGCAATAAACCAGCCAGCCGG
AAGGGCCGAGCGCAGAAGTGGTCCTGCAACTTTATCCGCCTCCATCCAGTCTATTAATTGTTGCCGGGAA
GCTAGAGTAAGTAGTTCGCCAGTTAATAGTTTGCGCAACGTTGTTGCCATTGCTACAGGCATCGTGGTGT
CACGCTCGTCGTTTGGTATGGCTTCATTCAGCTCCGGTTCCCAACGATCAAGGCGAGTTACATGATCCCC
CATGTTGTGCAAAAAAGCGGTTAGCTCCTTCGGTCCTCCGATCGTTGTCAGAAGTAAGTTGGCCGCAGTG
TTATCACTCATGGTTATGGCAGCACTGCATAATTCTCTTACTGTCATGCCATCCGTAAGATGCTTTTCTG
TGACTGGTGAGTACTCAACCAAGTCATTCTGAGAATAGTGTATGCGGCGACCGAGTTGCTCTTGCCCGGC
GTCAATACGGGATAATACCGCGCCACATAGCAGAACTTTAAAAGTGCTCATCATTGGAAAACGTTCTTCG
GGGCGAAAACTCTCAAGGATCTTACCGCTGTTGAGATCCAGTTCGATGTAACCCACTCGTGCACCCAACT
GATCTTCAGCATCTTTTACTTTCACCAGCGTTTCTGGGTGAGCAAAAACAGGAAGGCAAAATGCCGCAAA
AAAGGGAATAAGGGCGACACGGAAATGTTGAATACTCATACTCTTCCTTTTTCAATATTATTGAAGCATT
TATCAGGGTTATTGTCTCATGAGCGGATACATATTTGAATGTATTTAGAAAAATAAACAAATAGGGGTTC
CGCGCACATTTCCCCGAAAAGTGCCACCTGACGTC
Features (pLannotate 1.2.2; 20 found; start..end, strand, type, name):
     28..80      -  misc_feature   bom (fragment): basis of mobility region from pBR322
    235..614     +  enhancer       CMV enhancer: human cytomegalovirus immediate early enhancer
    615..818     +  promoter       CMV promoter: human cytomegalovirus (CMV) immediate early promoter
    814..847     +  LTR            5' LTR (truncated) (fragment): truncated 5' long terminal repeat (LTR) from HIV-1
    863..881     +  promoter       T7 promoter: promoter for bacteriophage T7 RNA polymerase
    952..975     +  CDS            3xFLAG (fragment): three tandem FLAG® epitope tags
   1374..1485    +  polyA_signal   bGH poly(A) signal: bovine growth hormone polyadenylation signal
   1602..1623    +  promoter       SV40 promoter (fragment): SV40 enhancer and early promoter
   1644..2072    +  rep_origin     f1 ori (sequence partly withheld): f1 bacteriophage origin of replication; arrow indicates direction of (+) strand synthesis
   2077..2099    +  promoter       SV40 promoter (fragment): SV40 enhancer and early promoter
   2100..2291    +  promoter       SV40 promoter: SV40 early promoter
   2318..2416    +  CDS            ble (fragment): BLE_KLEPN - Experimental evidence at protein level: Swiss-Prot protein existence level 1. Binding protein with a strong affinity to the bleomycin family of antibiotics. Binds to CL990; an antimitotic-antibiotic compound. From Klebsiella pneumoniae.
   2411..2532    +  polyA_signal   SV40 poly(A) signal: SV40 polyadenylation signal
   2605..2621    -  protein_bind   lac operator: The lac repressor binds to the lac operator to inhibit transcription in E. coli. This inhibition can be relieved by adding lactose or isopropyl-β-D-thiogalactopyranoside (IPTG). lac repressor encoded by lacI
   2629..2659    -  promoter       lac promoter: promoter for the E. coli lac operon
   2674..2695    -  protein_bind   CAP binding site: CAP binding activates transcription in the presence of cAMP. E. coli catabolite activator protein
   2708..2800    -  CDS            lacI (fragment): lac repressor; lacI; The lac repressor binds to the lac operator to inhibit transcription in E. coli. This inhibition can be relieved by adding lactose or isopropyl-β-D-thiogalactopyranoside (IPTG).
   2983..3571    -  rep_origin     ori: high-copy-number ColE1/pMB1/pBR322/pUC origin of replication
   3742..4602    -  CDS            AmpR: β-lactamase; bla; confers resistance to ampicillin, carbenicillin, and related antibiotics
   4603..4707    -  promoter       AmpR promoter: bla
