[The description below was written by a language model from this plasmid's Addgene catalogue record and pLannotate feature annotations shown in this document.]
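Description:
pPD170 ZF43(ARRR)i is a mammalian expression plasmid from the COMET toolkit, a set of parts for composing customizable genetic programs in mammalian cells. It is built on pPD005, a pcDNA-derived backbone adapted for Golden Gate assembly. The plasmid is maintained in E. coli at high copy through a ColE1/pUC-type origin and selected with ampicillin via the β-lactamase gene and its native promoter. An f1 phage origin is also present.

The payload is a synthetic zinc-finger protein, ZF43(ARRR)i, cloned between NheI and NotI sites that both remain intact. It carries an N-terminal 3xFLAG epitope for detection and is recorded as bearing an R6A substitution, which presumably corresponds to the "ARRR" designation. The record does not define the "i" suffix or describe the protein's function. Transcription is driven constitutively by the human CMV immediate-early enhancer and promoter and terminated by the bovine growth hormone polyadenylation signal. A T7 promoter lies just upstream of the coding region, as is typical of pcDNA vectors.

The feature table annotates only a short portion of the FLAG tag and does not label the zinc-finger coding sequence itself, as expected for a synthetic insert. Downstream, an SV40 early promoter and SV40 poly(A) signal flank only a small fragment of a bleomycin-resistance gene, so the plasmid appears to lack a functional mammalian selection marker and is probably best suited to transient transfection. Small lac-region, bom and HIV-1 LTR fragments look like backbone remnants or chance sequence matches. The stated use is constitutive expression of this zinc-finger component in mammalian cells for synthetic biology work.
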