Addgene plasmid #138830: pPD170 ZF43(ARRR)i
Purpose: Constitutive expression of ZF43(ARRR)i under the CMV promoter.
Depositing lab: Joshua Leonard. Depositing organization: Northwestern University. Publication: The COMET toolkit for composing customizable genetic programs in mammalian cells. Donahue PS, Draut JW, Muldoon JJ, Edelstein HI, Bagheri N, Leonard JN. Nat Commun. 2020 Feb 7;11(1):779. doi: 10.1038/s41467-019-14147-5. PubMed 32034124.
Backbone
  Vector backbone: pPD005 pcDNA Golden Gate
  Vector type: Mammalian Expression, Synthetic Biology
Growth in bacteria
  Bacterial resistance: Ampicillin, 100 μg/mL
  Growth temperature: 37°C
  Growth strain: DH5alpha
  Copy number: High Copy
Gene/Insert
  Gene/Insert name: ZF43(ARRR)i
  Species: Synthetic
  Mutation: R6A
  Promoter: CMV
  Tag / fusion protein: 3xFlag (N terminal on insert)
  Cloning method: Restriction Enzyme; 5′ cloning site NheI (not destroyed); 3′ cloning site NotI (not destroyed)
  Sequencing primers: 5′ CGCAAATGGGCGGTAGGCGTG; 3′ TAGAAGGCACAGTCGAGG
Terms and licenses: Academic/Nonprofit Terms; Industry Terms: Not Available to Industry
Depositor comments: Leonard Lab plasmid reference number: L1393
How to cite: pPD170 ZF43(ARRR)i was a gift from Joshua Leonard (Addgene plasmid # 138830 ; http://n2t.net/addgene:138830 ; RRID:Addgene_138830)
