>Addgene plasmid #138830 | pPD170 ZF43(ARRR)i | depositor partial sequence | sequence record 268327 | ZF43(ARRR)i gene
ATGGATTATAAGGATCACGATGGCGACTACAAGGACCACGATATTGACTACAAAGACGATGACGATAAAA
TGGCTCCTAAGAAAAAGCGCAAAGTCGGTATCCATGGCGTTCCCGGATCCTCTGGCTCTTCAGGTACCGG
TGGAGCTAGACCCGGGGAGGCCCCCTTCCAGTGTCGCATTTGCATGCGGAACTTTTCGCGCCAGGACAGG
CTTGACAGGCATACCCGTACTCATACCGGTGAAAAACCGTTTCAGTGTCGGATCTGTATGCGAAATTTCT
CCCAGAAGGAGCACTTGGCGGGGCATCTACGTACGCACACCGGCGAGAAGCCATTCCAATGCCGAATATG
CATGCGCAACTTCAGTCGCCGCGACAACCTGAACCGGCACCTAAAAACCCACCTGAGAGGATCTTAA
